Addgene plasmid #65952: pC235
Purpose: N1 invertor plasmid for two-strain system
Depositing lab: Matthew Bennett. Depositing organization: Rice University. Publication: SYNTHETIC BIOLOGY. Emergent genetic oscillations in a synthetic microbial consortium. Chen Y, Kim JK, Hirning AJ, Josic K, Bennett MR. Science. 2015 Aug 28;349(6251):986-9. doi: 10.1126/science.aaa3794. PubMed 26315440.
Backbone
  Vector backbone: p15A
  Vector type: Bacterial Expression
Growth in bacteria
  Bacterial resistance: Spectinomycin, 50 μg/mL
  Growth temperature: 37°C
  Growth strain: XL1 Blue
  Copy number: Low Copy
Gene/Insert
  Gene/Insert name: AiiA
  Species: Bacillus thuringiensis
  Insert size (bp): 786
  Promoter: pCin*
  Tag / fusion protein: LAA tagged (C terminal on insert)
  Cloning method: Unknown
  Sequencing primers: 5′ gagaaaactagtatgacagtaaagaaactttatttcatcccagcag; 3′ ggaccagagctcttattacgctgcaagggcgtaattttcgtcgttcgctgc
Terms and licenses: Academic/Nonprofit Terms; Industry Terms: Not Available to Industry
How to cite: pC235 was a gift from Matthew Bennett (Addgene plasmid # 65952 ; http://n2t.net/addgene:65952 ; RRID:Addgene_65952)
