[The description below was written by a language model from this plasmid's Addgene catalogue record and pLannotate feature annotations shown in this document.]
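Description:
pC235 is a 5,099 bp low-copy bacterial expression plasmid built on a p15A origin and selected with spectinomycin through an aadA (SmR) aminoglycoside adenylyltransferase gene. The p15A replicon is compatible with ColE1-type plasmids, which suits multi-plasmid synthetic circuits in E. coli. The record describes it as the "N1 invertor" plasmid for a two-strain system, part of a set of constructs used to build a synthetic microbial consortium that produces emergent genetic oscillations.

The catalogued insert is aiiA from Bacillus thuringiensis, encoding an N-acyl homoserine lactone lactonase that hydrolyses quorum-sensing signal molecules with short or long acyl chains. It carries a C-terminal LAA degradation tag, an ssrA-type tag that directs the protein to cellular proteases and shortens its lifetime, so enzyme levels can follow changes in promoter activity quickly. The catalogue lists the promoter as pCin*, presumably a variant of a Cin quorum-sensing-responsive promoter. The automated annotation does not label it as such and instead marks short PLtetO-1-like fragments upstream of the reverse-strand aiiA coding sequence, which may reflect shared core promoter sequence in a hybrid design. Signal-induced AiiA would degrade homoserine lactone signals, providing a negative feedback arm in intercellular signalling.

The feature table also shows elements the catalogue entry does not mention: an araC gene with a partial araBAD promoter, a lac operator, a partial match to T7 RNA polymerase followed by a T7Te terminator, and a Myc-tag-like hit. Small fragments of GmR, TcR and the RSF origin look like backbone remnants. The record does not explain the function of these additional parts, so their role in the circuit is unstated.
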