Features (pLannotate 1.2.2; 14 found; start..end, strand, type, name):
     40..789     -  CDS            aiiA: AHLLA_BACTK - Experimental evidence at protein level: Swiss-Prot protein existence level 1. Catalyzes hydrolysis of N-hexanoyl-(S)-homoserine lactone, but not the R-enantiomer. Hydrolyzes short- and long-chain N-acyl homoserine lactones with or without 3-oxo substitution at C3, has maximum activity on C10-AHL. From Bacillus thuringiensis subsp. kurstaki.
    872..891     -  promoter       PLtetO-1 promoter (fragment): modified phage lambda PL promoter with tet operator sites (Lutz and Bujard, 1997)
    890..921     -  promoter       PLtetO-1 promoter (fragment): modified phage lambda PL promoter with tet operator sites (Lutz and Bujard, 1997)
   1075..1104    -  CDS            Myc: Myc (human c-Myc proto-oncogene) epitope tag
   1306..1322    -  protein_bind   lac operator: The lac repressor binds to the lac operator to inhibit transcription in E. coli. This inhibition can be relieved by adding lactose or isopropyl-β-D-thiogalactopyranoside (IPTG). lac repressor encoded by lacI
   1331..1900    +  CDS            RPOL_BPT7 (fragment): Experimental evidence at protein level: Swiss-Prot protein existence level 1. Highly processive DNA-dependent RNA polymerase that catalyzes the transcription of class II and class III viral genes. Recognizes a specific promoter sequence and enters first into an 'abortive phase' where very short transcripts are synthesized and released before proceeding to the processive transcription of long RNA chains. Unwinds the double-stranded DNA to expose the coding strand for templating. Participates in the initiation of viral DNA replication presumably by making primers accessible to the DNA polymerase
   2061..2088    +  terminator     T7Te terminator: phage T7 early transcription terminator
   2160..2236    -  promoter       araBAD promoter (fragment): araBAD; promoter of the L-arabinose operon of E. coli; the araC regulatory gene is transcribed in the opposite direction (Guzman et al., 1995)
   2263..3141    +  CDS            araC: L-arabinose regulatory protein; araC
   3267..4058    -  CDS            SmR: aminoglycoside adenylyltransferase (Murphy, 1985); aadA; confers resistance to spectinomycin and streptomycin
   4065..4121    -  CDS            GmR (fragment): gentamycin acetyltransferase; aacC1; confers resistance to gentamycin
   4230..4285    -  rep_origin     RSF ori (fragment): Plasmids containing the RSF 1030 origin of replication can be propagated in E. coli cells that contain additional plasmids with compatible origins.
   4373..4918    -  rep_origin     p15A ori: Plasmids containing the medium-copy-number p15A origin of replication can be propagated in E. coli cells that contain a second plasmid with the ColE1 origin.
   4951..5071    -  CDS            TcR (fragment): tetracycline efflux protein; tet; confers resistance to tetracycline
>Addgene plasmid #65952 | pC235 | depositor full sequence | sequence record 124112 | pC235 sequence 5099 bps
TTATTACGCTGCAAGGGCGTAATTTTCGTCGTTCGCTGCTATATATTCCGGGAACACTCTACAACTCTTT
TCCTGCTCTATATCATGACCAAAGAAAATAATTGGTTTCTCTTTTTTCACAACTTCTTTTAAACGTTTAA
TTGAAGATAAAGCTAATTCTGGATCAAATCCTGCGAACGGCACTTCATCTTCAAAATTCTCTTTCGTGTA
CGATGCATCAATCGTTAATAAAACTGAACCGGATTGCTCCGTCTCAATGAATAGCGACTGATGGCCTGGA
GAATGACCTGGCGTATACAATAATTGAACACCTGGTACCACTTCATAATCCCCTTCAATAATTTTGTAGT
TCAAATGCGGTAATATACATTCTTTCATATATTCTTCTCTATGAAGTGCTGCCTCATATTCCGTTCGCTG
CACAATAATTGGTGTATTTGTAAAAGCACCGTTTCCTCCTGCATGATCAAAATGTAAGTGAGAACTAATA
ATATATAAAAGGTCGTCCGGCTCATACCCTACACGCTTTAATATATTCACGATTCTATCTTCTTCAGTCA
TTTTCGGTAAGATCTGTCCTTCAACAAATGTACCGTTAAAAAGCCCTTCATTATTAACTGCACTTTCTGG
CATACCTGTGTCTACTAAAATAGGACCTTCTTCCGTCTCCAAAAGATAACACCACACCGGCAAGTTTAAT
AGTTTCCCCGGTGTTAACGCACTGTTAACAGACGAATGATCCAACATGCAACGACCTGCTGGGATGAAAT
AAAGTTTCTTTACTGTCATACTAGTATTTCTCCTTAGCATGATTAAGATGTTTCAGTACGAAAATTGCTT
TCATTGTTGATCTCCTTTTTAAGTGGCATGCATCTCTATCACTGATAGGGATGTGCTCATTATCTCTATC
ACTGATAGGGAAGTAAATTCCCTCAGATAGGCCCCCCCAGATGAGGGGGATCAGAGCATGTCGCGCAAAA
GTGTGCAGCGGTTTTGCGATAACGACATGCGCCACGCACAAGAGTTCCGTAGCTGTTCAAGTTTGTGTTT
CAACTGTTCTCGTCGTTTCCGCAACAAGTCCTCTTCAGAAATGAGCTTTTGCTCCTCTGCTTGGACGGAC
AGGATGTATGCTGTGGCTTTTTTAAGGATAACTACCTTGGGGGCCTTTTCATTGTTTTCCAACTCCGGGA
TCTGGTCACGCAGGGCAAAAAAGCTCCGTTTTAGCTCGTTCCTCCTCTGGCGCTCCAAGACGTTGTGTGT
TCGCCTCTTGACATTCTCCTCGGTGTCCGAGGGCCCTGTGTGAAATTGTTATCCGCTCACAATTCCACAC
AGACGTCTTAACTTGCTTCCTAGTGAAACCGTTCAGGACATCTACGGGATTGTTGCTAAGAAAGTCAACG
AGATTCTACAAGCAGACGCAATCAATGGGACCGATAACGAAGTAGTTACCGTGACCGATGAGAACACTGG
TGAAATCTCTGAGAAAGTCAAGCTGGGCACTAAGGCACTGGCTGGTCAATGGCTGGCTTACGGTGTTACT
CGCAGTGTGACTAAGCGTTCAGTCATGACGCTGGCTTACGGGTCCAAAGAGTTCGGCTTCCGTCAACAAG
TGCTGGAAGATACCATTCAGCCAGCTATTGATTCCGGCAAGGGTCTGATGTTCACTCAGCCGAATCAGGC
TGCTGGATACATGGCTAAGCTGATTTGGGAATCTGTGAGCGTGACGGTGGTAGCTGCGGTTGAAGCAATG
AACTGGCTTAAGTCTGCTGCTAAGCTGCTGGCTGCTGAGGTCAAAGATAAGAAGACTGGAGAGATTCTTC
GCAAGCGTTGCGCTGTGCATTGGGTAACTCCTGATGGTTTCCCTGTGTGGCAGGAATACAAGAAGCCTAT
TCAGACGCGCTTCTCGAGTAATAAAAGCTTCCCCTACGTGCTGCTGAAGTTGCCCGCAACAGAGAGTGGA
ACCAACCGGTGATACCACGATACTATGACTGAGAGTCAACGCCATGAGCGGCCTCATTTCTTATTCTGAG
TTACAACAGTCCGCACCGCTGTCTCACACTGGCTCACCTTCGGGTGGGCCTTTCTGCGTTTATATACTAG
AGAGAGAATATAAAAAGCCAGATTATTAATCCGGCTTTTTTATTATTTCCTAGCGGCCGCGGTTTGGTTA
GCGAGAAGAGCCAGTAAAAGACGCAGTGACGGCAATGTCTGATGCAATATGGACAATTGGTTTCTTCTCT
GAATGGCGGGAGTATGAAAAGTATGGCTGAAGCGCAAAATGATCCCCTGCTGCCGGGATACTCGTTTAAT
GCCCATCTGGTGGCGGGTTTAACGCCGATTGAGGCCAACGGTTATCTCGATTTTTTTATCGACCGACCGC
TGGGAATGAAAGGTTATATTCTCAATCTCACCATTCGCGGTCAGGGGGTGGTGAAAAATCAGGGACGAGA
ATTTGTTTGCCGACCGGGTGATATTTTGCTGTTCCCGCCAGGAGAGATTCATCACTACGGTCGTCATCCG
GAGGCTCGCGAATGGTATCACCAGTGGGTTTACTTTCGTCCGCGCGCCTACTGGCATGAATGGCTTAACT
GGCCGTCAATATTTGCCAATACGGGGTTCTTTCGCCCGGATGAAGCGCACCAGCCGCATTTCAGCGACCT
GTTTGGGCAAATCATTAACGCCGGGCAAGGGGAAGGGCGCTATTCGGAGCTGCTGGCGATAAATCTGCTT
GAGCAATTGTTACTGCGGCGCATGGAAGCGATTAACGAGTCGCTCCATCCACCGATGGATAATCGGGTAC
GCGAGGCTTGTCAGTACATCAGCGATCACCTGGCAGACAGCAATTTTGATATCGCCAGCGTCGCACAGCA
TGTTTGCTTGTCGCCGTCGCGTCTGTCACATCTTTTCCGCCAGCAGTTAGGGATTAGCGTCTTAAGCTGG
CGCGAGGACCAACGTATCAGCCAGGCGAAGCTGCTTTTGAGCACCACCCGGATGCCTATCGCCACCGTCG
GTCGCAATGTTGGTTTTGACGATCAACTCTATTTCTCGCGGGTATTTAAAAAATGCACCGGGGCCAGCCC
GAGCGAGTTCCGTGCCGGTTGTGAAGAAAAAGTGAATGATGTAGCCGTCAAGTTGTCATAATTGGTAACG
AATCAGACAATTGACGGCTTGACGGAGTAGCATAGGGTTTGCAGAATCCCTGCTTCGTCCATTTGACAGG
CACATTATGCTAGCGATATCCGTCGGCTTGAACGAATTGTTAGACATTATTTGCCGACTACCTTGGTGAT
CTCGCCTTTCACGTAGTGGACAAATTCTTCCAACTGATCTGCGCGCGAGGCCAAGCGATCTTCTTCTTGT
CCAAGATAAGCCTGTCTAGCTTCAAGTATGACGGGCTGATACTGGGCCGGCAGGCGCTCCATTGCCCAGT
CGGCAGCGACATCCTTCGGCGCGATTTTGCCGGTTACTGCGCTGTACCAAATGCGGGACAACGTAAGCAC
TACATTTCGCTCATCGCCAGCCCAGTCGGGCGGCGAGTTCCATAGCGTTAAGGTTTCATTTAGCGCCTCA
AATAGATCCTGTTCAGGAACCGGATCAAAGAGTTCCTCCGCCGCTGGACCTACCAAGGCAACGCTATGTT
CTCTTGCTTTTGTCAGCAAGATAGCCAGATCAATGTCGTACGTGGCTGGCTCGAAGATACCTGCAAGAAT
GTCATTGCGCTGCCATTCTCCAAATTGCAGTTCGCGCTTAGCTGGATAACGCCACGGAATGATGTCGTCG
TGCACAACAATGGTGACTTCTACAGCGCGGAGAATCTCGCTCTCTCCAGGGGAAGCCGAAGTTTCCAAAA
GGTCGTTGATCAAAGCTCGCCGCGTTGTTTCATCAAGCCTTACGGTCACCGTAACCAGCAAATCAATATC
ACTGTGTGGCTTCAGGCCGCCATCCACTGCGGAGCCGTACAAATGTACGGCCAGCAACGTCGGTTCGAGA
TGGCGCTCGATGACGCCAACTACCTCTGATAGTTGAGTCGATACTTCGGCGATCACCGCTTCCCTCATGA
TGTTTAACTTTGTTTTAGGGCGACTGCCCTGCTGCGTAACATCGTTGCTGCTCCATAACATCAAACATCG
ACCCACGGCGTAACGCGCTTGCTGCTTGGATGCCCGAGGCATAGACTGTACCCCAAAAAAACATGTCATA
ACAAGAAGCCATGAAAACCGCCGGATATATTCCGCTTCCTCGCTCACTGACTCGCTACGCTCGGTCGTTC
GACTGCGGCGAGCGGAAATGGCTTACGAACGGGGCGGAGATTTCCTGGAAGATGCCAGGAAGATACTTAA
CAGGGAAGTGAGAGGGCCGCGGCAAAGCCGTTTTTCCATAGGCTCCGCCCCCCTGACAAGCATCACGAAA
TCTGACGCTCAAATCAGTGGTGGCGAAACCCGACAGGACTATAAAGATACCAGGCGTTTCCCCCTGGCGG
CTCCCTCGTGCGCTCTCCTGTTCCTGCCTTTCGGTTTACCGGTGTCATTCCGCTGTTATGGCCGCGTTTG
TCTCATTCCACGCCTGACACTCAGTTCCGGGTAGGCAGTTCGCTCCAAGCTGGACTGTATGCACGAACCC
CCCGTTCAGTCCGACCGCTGCGCCTTATCCGGTAACTATCGTCTTGAGTCCAACCCGGAAAGACATGCAA
AAGCACCACTGGCAGCAGCCACTGGTAATTGATTTAGAGGAGTTAGTCTTGAAGTCATGCGCCGGTTAAG
GCTAAACTGAAAGGACAAGTTTTGGTGACTGCGCTCCTCCAAGCCAGTTACCTCGGTTCAAAGAGTTGGT
AGCTCAGAGAACCTTCGAAAAACCGCCCTGCAAGGCGGTTTTTTCGTTTTCAGAGCAAGAGATTACGCGC
AGACCAAAACGATCTCAAGAAGATCATCTTATTAATCAGATAAAATATTTGCTCATGAGCCCGAAGTGGC
GAGCCCGATCTTCCCCATCGGTGATGTCGGCGATATAGGCGCCAGCAACCGCACCTGTGGCGCCGGTGAT
GCCGGCCACGATGCGTCCGGCGTAGAGGATCTGCTCATGTTTGACAGCTTATCGAGCTC
