>Addgene plasmid #65952 | pC235 | addgene partial sequence | sequence record 121719 | pBRrevBam 5'-GGTGATGTCGGCGATATAGG-3'
ATGCGTCCGGCGTAGAGGATCTGCTCATGTTTGACAGCTTATCGAGCTCTTATTACGCTGCAAGGGCGTA
ATTTTCGTCGTTCGCTGCTATATATTCCGGGAACACTCTACAACTCTTTTCCTGCTCTATATCATGACCA
AAGAAAATAATTGGTTTCTCTTTTTTCACAACTTCTTTTAAACGTTTAATTGAAGATAAAGCTAATTCTG
GATCAAATCCTGCGAACGGCACTTCATCTTCAAAATTCTCTTTCGTGTACGATGCATCAATCGTTAATAA
AACTGAACCGGATTGCTCCGTCTCAATGAATAGCGACTGATGGCCTGGAGAATGACCTGGCGTATACAAT
AATTGAACACCTGGTACCACTTCATAATCCCCTTCAATAATTTTGTAGTTCAAATGCGGTAATATACATT
CTTTCATATATTCTTCTCTATGAAGTGCTGCCTCATATTCCGTTCGCTGCACAATAATTGGTGTATTTGT
AAAAGCACCGTTTCCTCCTGCATGATCAAAATGTAAGTGAGAACTAATAATATATAAAAGGTCGTCCGGC
TCATACCCTACACGCTTTAATATATTCACGATTCTATCTTCTTCAGTCATTTTCGGTAAGATCTGTCCTT
CAACAAATGTACCGTTAAAAAGCCCTTCATTATTAACTGCACTTTCTGGCATACCTGTGTCTACTAAAAT
AGGACCTTCTTCCGTCTCCAAAAGATAACACCACACCGGCAAGTTTAATAGTTTCCCCGGTGTTAACGCA
CTGTTAACAGACGAATGATCCAACATGCAACGACCTGCTGGGATGAAATAAAGTTTCTTTAC
