>Addgene plasmid #65952 | pC235 | addgene partial sequence | sequence record 121720 | T7RNApol-R 5'-CTGATTCgGCTGAGTGAACATC-3'
TCTTCCAGCACTTGTTGACGGAAGCCGAACTCTTTGGACCCGTAAGCCAGCGTCATGACTGAACGCTTAG
TCACACTGCGAGTAACACCGTAAGCCAGCCATTGACCAGCCAGTGCCTTAGTGCCCAGCTTGACTTTCTC
AGAGATTTCACCAGTGTTCTCATCGGTCACGGTAACTACTTCGTTATCGGTCCCATTGATTGCGTCTGCT
TGTAGAATCTCGTTGACTTTCTTAGCAACAATCCCGTAGATGTCCTGAACGGTTTCACTAGGAAGCAAGT
TAAGACGTCTGTGTGGAATTGTGAGCGGATAACAATTTCACACAGGGCCCTCGGACACCGAGGAGAATGT
CAAGAGGCGAACACACAACGTCTTGGAGCGCCAGAGGAGGAACGAGCTAAAACGGAGCTTTTTTGCCCTG
CGTGACCAGATCCCGGAGTTGGAAAACAATGAAAAGGCCCCCAAGGTAGTTATCCTTAAAAAAGCCACAG
CATACATCCTGTCCGTCCAAGCAGAGGAGCAAAAGCTCATTTCTGAAGAGGACTTGTTGCGGAAACGACG
AGAACAGTTGAAACACAAACTTGAACAGCTACGGAACTCTTGTGCGTGGCGCATGTCGTTATCGCAAAAC
CGCTGCACACTTTTGCGCGACATGCTCTGATCCCCCTCATCTGGGGGGGCCTATCTGAGGGAATTTACTT
CCCTATCAGTGATAGAGATAATGAGCACATCCCTATCAGTGATAGAGATGCATGCCACTTAAAAAGGAGA
TCAACAATGAAAGCAATTTT
